>Addgene plasmid #174853 | HEK3_pegR_18bp | addgene full sequence | sequence record 342870 | Addgene NGS Result
GAGGGCCTATTTCCCATGATTCCTTCATATTTGCATATACGATACAAGGCTGTTAGAGAGATAATTAGAA
TTAATTTGACTGTAAACACAAAGATATTAGTACAAAATACGTGACGTAGAAAGTAATAATTTCTTGGGTA
GTTTGCAGTTTTAAAATTATGTTTTAAAATGGACTATCATATGCTTACCGTAACTTGAAAGTATTTCGAT
TTCTTGGCTTTATATATCTTGTGGAAAGGACGAAACACCGTGATCACCTGCCCAAATGTGGTTTTAGAGC
TAGAAATAGCAAGTTAAAATAAGGCTAGTCCGTTATCAACTTGAAAAAGTGGGACCGAGTCGGTGCTAGG
GATAACAGGGTAATATTTGGGCAGGTGTTTTTTTAAGCTTGGCCGCTCGAGGTACCTCTCTACATATGAC
ATGTGAGCAAAAGGCCAGCAAAAGGCCAGGAACCGTAAAAAGGCCGCGTTGCTGGCGTTTTTCCATAGGC
TCCGCCCCCCTGACGAGCATCACAAAAATCGACGCTCAAGTCAGAGGTGGCGAAACCCGACAGGACTATA
AAGATACCAGGCGTTTCCCCCTGGAAGCTCCCTCGTGCGCTCTCCTGTTCCGACCCTGCCGCTTACCGGA
TACCTGTCCGCCTTTCTCCCTTCGGGAAGCGTGGCGCTTTCTCATAGCTCACGCTGTAGGTATCTCAGTT
CGGTGTAGGTCGTTCGCTCCAAGCTGGGCTGTGTGCACGAACCCCCCGTTCAGCCCGACCGCTGCGCCTT
ATCCGGTAACTATCGTCTTGAGTCCAACCCGGTAAGACACGACTTATCGCCACTGGCAGCAGCCACTGGT
AACAGGATTAGCAGAGCGAGGTATGTAGGCGGTGCTACAGAGTTCTTGAAGTGGTGGCCTAACTACGGCT
ACACTAGAAGAACAGTATTTGGTATCTGCGCTCTGCTGAAGCCAGTTACCTTCGGAAAAAGAGTTGGTAG
CTCTTGATCCGGCAAACAAACCACCGCTGGTAGCGGTGGTTTTTTTGTTTGCAAGCAGCAGATTACGCGC
AGAAAAAAAGGATCTCAAGAAGATCCTTTGATCTTTTCTACGGGGTCTGACGCTCAGTGGAACGAAAACT
CACGTTAAGGGATTTTGGTCATGAGATTATCAAAAAGGATCTTCACCTAGATCCTTTTAAATTAAAAATG
AAGTTTTAAATCAATCTAAAGTATATATGAGTAAACTTGGTCTGACAGTTACCAATGCTTAATCAGTGAG
GCACCTATCTCAGCGATCTGTCTATTTCGTTCATCCATAGTTGCCTGACTCCCCGTCGTGTAGATAACTA
CGATACGGGAGGGCTTACCATCTGGCCCCAGTGCTGCAATGATACCGCGAGATCCACGCTCACCGGCTCC
AGATTTATCAGCAATAAACCAGCCAGCCGGAAGGGCCGAGCGCAGAAGTGGTCCTGCAACTTTATCCGCC
TCCATCCAGTCTATTAATTGTTGCCGGGAAGCTAGAGTAAGTAGTTCGCCAGTTAATAGTTTGCGCAACG
TTGTTGCCATTGCTACAGGCATCGTGGTGTCACGCTCGTCGTTTGGTATGGCTTCATTCAGCTCCGGTTC
CCAACGATCAAGGCGAGTTACATGATCCCCCATGTTGTGCAAAAAAGCGGTTAGCTCCTTCGGTCCTCCG
ATCGTTGTCAGAAGTAAGTTGGCCGCAGTGTTATCACTCATGGTTATGGCAGCACTGCATAATTCTCTTA
CTGTCATGCCATCCGTAAGATGCTTTTCTGTGACTGGTGAGTACTCAACCAAGTCATTCTGAGAATAGTG
TATGCGGCGACCGAGTTGCTCTTGCCCGGCGTCAATACGGGATAATACCGCGCCACATAGCAGAACTTTA
AAAGTGCTCATCATTGGAAAACGTTCTTCGGGGCGAAAACTCTCAAGGATCTTACCGCTGTTGAGATCCA
GTTCGATGTAACCCACTCGTGCACCCAACTGATCTTCAGCATCTTTTACTTTCACCAGCGTTTCTGGGTG
AGCAAAAACAGGAAGGCAAAATGCCGCAAAAAAGGGAATAAGGGCGACACGGAAATGTTGAATACTCATA
CTCTTCCTTTTTCAATATTATTGAAGCATTTATCAGGGTTATTGTCTCATGAGCGGATACATATTTGAAT
GTATTTAGAAAAATAAACAAATAGGGGTTCCGCGCACATTTCCCCGAAAAGTGCCACCTGACGTCGCTAG
CTGTACAAAAAAGCAGGCTTTAAAGGAACCAATTCAGTCGACTGGATCCGGTACCAAGGTCGGGCAGGAA
Features (pLannotate 1.2.2; 6 found; start..end, strand, type, name):
      1..241     +  promoter       U6 promoter: RNA polymerase III promoter for human U6 snRNA
    271..346     +  misc_RNA       gRNA scaffold: guide RNA scaffold for the Streptococcus pyogenes CRISPR/Cas9 system
    480..1068    -  rep_origin     ori: high-copy-number ColE1/pMB1/pBR322/pUC origin of replication
   1239..2099    -  CDS            AmpR: β-lactamase; bla; confers resistance to ampicillin, carbenicillin, and related antibiotics
   2100..2204    -  promoter       AmpR promoter: bla
   2242..2259    +  protein_bind   attB1 (fragment): mutant version of attB; recombination site for the Gateway® BP reaction BP Clonase™
