[The description below was written by a language model from this plasmid's Addgene catalogue record and pLannotate feature annotations shown in this document.]
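Description:
HEK3_pegR_18bp is a small mammalian expression plasmid built on a pU6 backbone (about 2.3 kb; the catalogue lists 2,325 bp and the sequenced record is 2,310 nt) whose only job is to transcribe a prime editing guide RNA in transfected cells. It is propagated in E. coli as a high-copy plasmid through a ColE1/pUC-type origin and is selected with ampicillin via a β-lactamase gene driven by its native bla promoter. There is no mammalian selection marker, reporter or nuclease/editor coding sequence in the annotated features, so the prime editor protein must be supplied from a separate construct.

The payload is a 127-bp synthetic insert, introduced by Gibson cloning, placed directly downstream of the human U6 promoter, an RNA polymerase III promoter suited to producing short, uncapped, non-polyadenylated RNAs. The feature table shows a short gap between the promoter and the Streptococcus pyogenes Cas9 gRNA scaffold, consistent with a spacer, and the sequence following the scaffold would carry the 3′ extension typical of a pegRNA (reverse transcription template and primer binding site), although these segments are not individually annotated. A short attB1 fragment is also detected, most likely a backbone remnant with no functional role here.

According to the record, this is the "reverse" pegRNA of a pair, named for the HEK3 locus, used to mediate a 991-bp genomic deletion together with an 18-bp insertion. It is intended for prime editing experiments that delete and replace long genomic sequences, presumably in combination with a matching forward pegRNA, which is not part of this plasmid.
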