Addgene plasmid #174853: HEK3_pegR_18bp
Purpose: Express reverse pegRNA mediating 991-bp deletion and 18-bp insertion
Depositing lab: Wen Xue. Depositing organization: University of Massachusetts, Worcester. Publication: Deletion and replacement of long genomic sequences using prime editing. Jiang T, Zhang XO, Weng Z, Xue W. Nat Biotechnol. 2021 Oct 14. pii: 10.1038/s41587-021-01026-y. doi: 10.1038/s41587-021-01026-y. PubMed 34650270.
Backbone
  Vector backbone: pU6
  Total vector size (bp): 2325
  Vector type: Mammalian Expression
Growth in bacteria
  Bacterial resistance: Ampicillin, 100 μg/mL
  Growth temperature: 37°C
  Growth strain: DH5alpha
  Copy number: High Copy
Gene/Insert
  Gene/Insert name: HEK3_pegR_18bp
  Species: Synthetic
  Insert size (bp): 127
  Promoter: U6
  Cloning method: Gibson Cloning
  Sequencing primers: 5′ GACTATCATATGCTTACCGT
Terms and licenses: Academic/Nonprofit Terms; Industry Terms: Not Available to Industry
How to cite: HEK3_pegR_18bp was a gift from Wen Xue (Addgene plasmid # 174853 ; http://n2t.net/addgene:174853 ; RRID:Addgene_174853)
